>Addgene plasmid #31007 | pNN1 | depositor full sequence | sequence record 14227 | Author sequence
CTGCATTAATGAATCGGCCAACGCGCGGGGAGAGGCGGTTTGCGTATTGGGCGCTCTTCCGCTTCCTCGC
TCACTGACTCGCTGCGCTCGGTCGTTCGGCTGCGGCGAGCGGTATCAGCTCACTCAAAGGCGGTAATACG
GTTATCCACAGAATCAGGGGATAACGCAGGAAAGAACATGAATTAATTCTCATGTTTGACAGCTTATCAT
CGATTAGCTTTAATGCGGTAGTTTATCACAGTTAAATTGCTAACGCAGTCAGGCACCGTGTATGAAATCT
AACAATGCGCTCATCGTCATCCTCGGCACCGTCACCCTGGATGCTGTAGGCATAGGCTTGGTTATGCCGG
TACTGCCGGGCCTCTTGCGGGATATCGTCCATTCCGACAGCATCGCCAGTCACTATGGCGTGCTGCTAGC
GCTATATGCGTTGATGCAATTTCTATGCGCACCCGTTCTCGGAGCACTGTCCGACCGCTTTGGCCGCCGC
CCAGTCCTGCTCGCTTCGCTACTTGGAGCCACTATCGACTACGCGATCATGGCGACCACACCCGTCCTGT
GGATTCTCTACGCCGGACGCATCGTGGCCGGCATCACCGGCGCCACAGGTGCGGTTGCTGGCGCCTATAT
CGCCGACATCACCGATGGGGAAGATCGGGCTCGCCACTTCGGGCTCATGAGCGCTTGTTTCGGCGTGGGT
ATGGTGGCAGGCCCCGTGGCCGGGGGACTGTTGGGCGCCATCTCCTTACATGCACCATTCCTTGCGGCGG
CGGTGCTCAACGGCCTCAACCTACTACTGGGCTGCTTCCTAATGCAGGAGTCGCATAAGGGAGAGCGCCG
ACCCATGCCCTTGAGAGCCTTCAACCCAGTCAGCTCCTTCCGGTGGGCGCGGGGCATGACTATCGTCGCC
GCACTTATGACTGTCTTCTTTATCATGCAACTCGTAGGACAGGTGCCGGCAGCGCTCTGGGTCATTTTCG
GCGAGGACCGCTTTCGCTGGAGCGCGACGATGATCGGCCTGTCGCTTGCGGTATTCGGAATCTTGCACGC
CCTCGCTCAAGCCTTCGTCACTGGTCCCGCCACCAAACGTTTCGGCGAGAAGCAGGCCATTATCGCCGGC
ATGGCGGCCGACGCGCTGGGCTACGTCTTGCTGGCGTTCGCGACGCGAGGCTGGATGGCCTTCCCCATTA
TGATTCTTCTCGCTTCCGGCGGCATCGGGATGCCCGCGTTGCAGGCCATGCTGTCCAGGCAGGTAGATGA
CGACCATCAGGGACAGCTTCAAGGATCGCTCGCGGCTCTTACCAGCCTAACTTCGATCATTGGACCGCTG
ATCGTCACGGCGATTTATGCCGCCTCGGCGAGCACATGGAACGGGTTGGCATGGATTGTAGGCGCCGCCC
TATACCTTGTCTGCCTCCCCGCGTTGCGTCGCGGTGCATGGAGCCGGGCCACCTCGACCTGAATGGAAGC
CGGCGGCACCTCGCTAACGGATTCACCACTCCAAGAATTGGAGCCAATCAATTCTTGCGGAGAACTGTGA
ATGCGCAAACCAACCCTTGATCGGGGAAGAACAGTATGTCGAGCTATTTTTTGACTTACTGGGGATCAAG
CCTGATTGGGAGAAAATAAAATATCCCCTATAGTGAGTCGTATTACATGGTCATAGCTGTTTCCTGGCAG
CTCTGGCCCGTGTCTCAAAATCTCTGATGTTACATTGCACAAGATAAAAATATATCATCATGCCTCCTCT
AGAGGTCTCGCTATCGCCAGCAACAATGGCGGCAAGCAAGCGCTCGAAACGGTGCAGCGGCTGTTGCCGG
TGCTGTGCCAGGACCATGGGAGACCCTCGAGCCACCCATGACCAAAATCCCTTAACGTGAGTTACGCGTC
GTTCCACTGAGCGTCAGACCCCGTAGAAAAGATCAAAGGATCTTCTTGAGATCCTTTTTTTCTGCGCGTA
ATCTGCTGCTTGCAAACAAAAAAACCACCGCTACCAGCGGTGGTTTGTTTGCCGGATCAAGAGCTACCAA
CTCTTTTTCCGAAGGTAACTGGCTTCAGCAGAGCGCAGATACCAAATACTGTTCTTCTAGTGTAGCCGTA
GTTAGGCCACCACTTCAAGAACTCTGTAGCACCGCCTACATACCTCGCTCTGCTAATCCTGTTACCAGTG
GCTGCTGCCAGTGGCGATAAGTCGTGTCTTACCGGGTTGGACTCAAGACGATAGTTACCGGATAAGGCGC
AGCGGTCGGGCTGAACGGGGGGTTCGTGCACACAGCCCAGCTTGGAGCGAACGACCTACACCGAACTGAG
ATACCTACAGCGTGAGCTATGAGAAAGCGCCACGCTTCCCGAAGGGAGAAAGGCGGACAGGTATCCGGTA
AGCGGCAGGGTCGGAACAGGAGAGCGCACGAGGGAGCTTCCAGGGGGAAACGCCTGGTATCTTTATAGTC
CTGTCGGGTTTCGCCACCTCTGACTTGAGCGTCGATTTTTGTGATGCTCGTCAGGGGGGCGGAGCCTATG
GAAAAACGCCAGCAACGCGGCCTTTTTACGGTTCCTGGCCTTTTGCTGGCCTTTTGCTCACATGTTCTTT
CCTGCGTTATCCCCTGATTCTGTGGATAACCGTATTACCGCCTTTGAGTGAGCTGATACCGCTCGCCGCA
GCCGAACGACCGAGCGCAGCGAGTCAGTGAGCGAGGAAGCGGAAGAGCGCCCAATACGCAAACCGCCTCT
CCCCGCGCGTTGGCCGATTCATTAATGCAGCTGGCACGACAGGTTTCCCGACTGGAAAGCGGGCAGTGAG
CGCAACGCAATTAATACGCGTACCGCTAGCCAGGAAGAGTTTGTAGAAACGCAAAAAGGCCATCCGTCAG
GATGGCCTTCTGCTTAGTTTGATGCCTGGCAGTTTATGGCGGGCGTCCTGCCCGCCACCCTCCGGGCCGT
TGCTTCACAACGTTCAAATCCGCTCCCGGCGGATTTGTCCTACTCAGGAGAGCGTTCACCGACAAACAAC
AGATAAAACGAAAGGCCCAGTCTTCCGACTGAGCCTTTCGTTTTATTTGATGCCTGGCAGTTCCCTACTC
TCGCGTT
Features (pLannotate 1.2.2; 10 found; start..end, strand, type, name):
      1..54      -  CDS            lacI (fragment): lac repressor; lacI; The lac repressor binds to the lac operator to inhibit transcription in E. coli. This inhibition can be relieved by adding lactose or isopropyl-β-D-thiogalactopyranoside (IPTG).
     56..180     -  rep_origin     RSF ori (fragment): Plasmids containing the RSF 1030 origin of replication can be propagated in E. coli cells that contain additional plasmids with compatible origins.
    196..224     +  promoter       tet promoter: E. coli promoter for tetracycline efflux protein gene
    272..1462    +  CDS            TcR: tetracycline efflux protein; tet; confers resistance to tetracycline
   1560..1634    +  CDS            KanR (fragment): aminoglycoside phosphotransferase; aphA-3; confers resistance to kanamycin
   1637..1655    -  promoter       T7 promoter: promoter for bacteriophage T7 RNA polymerase
   1936..2524    +  rep_origin     ori: high-copy-number ColE1/pMB1/pBR322/pUC origin of replication
   2707..2799    +  CDS            lacI (fragment): lac repressor; lacI; The lac repressor binds to the lac operator to inhibit transcription in E. coli. This inhibition can be relieved by adding lactose or isopropyl-β-D-thiogalactopyranoside (IPTG).
   2854..2881    -  terminator     rrnB T2 terminator: transcription terminator T2 from the E. coli rrnB gene
   3013..3056    +  terminator     rrnB T1 terminator: Escherichia coli rrnB; transcription terminator T1 from the E. coli rrnB gene
