[The description below was written by a language model from this plasmid's Addgene catalogue record and pLannotate feature annotations shown in this document.]
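Description:
pNN1 is a small bacterial module plasmid of about 3.1 kb. It is one of the building-block vectors from a toolkit for assembling custom TAL effector nucleases and other TAL effector-based DNA-targeting proteins. It is built on the pTC14 backbone (about 3.0 kb) and carries a single 92 bp insert, "repeat NN1", derived from Xanthomonas oryzae and cloned between XbaI and XhoI sites that both remain intact. The name indicates a TAL effector repeat bearing the NN repeat-variable diresidue, which is generally associated with recognition of guanine. The "1" presumably marks the position this module takes in an ordered repeat array, although the record does not spell this out.

The plasmid is propagated in E. coli from a high-copy ColE1/pUC-type origin. It is selected with tetracycline through a complete tetracycline efflux gene (TcR) driven by its native tet promoter. The other annotated elements are mostly remnants of backbone construction: short fragments of lacI, a fragment of the RSF origin and a small piece of a kanamycin resistance gene, none of which would be expected to function. A T7 promoter and the rrnB T1 and T2 terminators are also annotated, and such terminators typically insulate a cloning region from read-through transcription. The automated feature table does not annotate the repeat insert itself, and no expression cassette for it is evident. This fits a role as a storage and donor vector rather than an expression construct. In use, the repeat would be excised and joined with other repeat modules to build arrays that target a chosen DNA sequence.
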