Addgene plasmid #31007: pNN1
Depositing lab: Adam Bogdanove & Daniel Voytas. Depositing organization: University of Minnesota. Publication: Efficient design and assembly of custom TALEN and other TAL effector-based constructs for DNA targeting. Cermak T, Doyle EL, Christian M, Wang L, Zhang Y, Schmidt C, Baller JA, Somia NV, Bogdanove AJ, Voytas DF. Nucleic Acids Res. 2011 Jul;39(12):e82. doi: 10.1093/nar/gkr218 PubMed 21493687.
Backbone
  Vector backbone: pTC14
  Backbone size w/o insert (bp): 2989
Growth in bacteria
  Bacterial resistance: Tetracycline, 10 μg/mL
  Growth temperature: 37°C
  Growth strain: DH5alpha
  Growth instructions: DH10B/LB+antibiotics
  Copy number: High Copy
Gene/Insert
  Gene/Insert name: repeat NN1
  Species: Xanthamonas oryzae
  Insert size (bp): 92
  Cloning method: Restriction Enzyme; 5′ cloning site XbaI (not destroyed); 3′ cloning site XhoI (not destroyed)
  Sequencing primers: 5′ pTC14_F2 (caagcctgattgggagaaaa)
Terms and licenses: Academic/Nonprofit Terms; Industry Terms: Not Available to Industry
How to cite: pNN1 was a gift from Adam Bogdanove & Daniel Voytas (Addgene plasmid # 31007 ; http://n2t.net/addgene:31007 ; RRID:Addgene_31007)
