>Addgene plasmid #31007 | pNN1 | addgene partial sequence | sequence record 35577 | 31007 with pTC14_F2 (caagcctgattgggagaaaa)
TATTACATGGTCATAGCTGTTTCCTGGCAGCTCTGGCCCGTGTCTCAAAATCTCTGATGTTACATTGCAC
AAGATAAAAATATATCATCATGCCTCCTCTAGAGGTCTCGCTATCGCCAGCAACAATGGCGGCAAGCAAG
CGCTCGAAACGGTGCAGCGGCTGTTGCCGGTGCTGTGCCAGGACCATGGGAGACCCTCGAGCCACCCATG
ACCAAAATCCCTTAACGTGAGTTACGCGTCGTTCCACTGAGCGTCAGACCCCGTAGAAAAGATCAAAGGA
TCTTCTTGAGATCCTTTTTTTCTGCGCGTAATCTGCTGCTTGCAAACAAAAAAACCACCGCTACCAGCGG
TGGTTTGTTTGCCGGATCAAGAGCTACCAACTCTTTTTCCGAAGGTAACTGGCTTCAGCAGAGCGCAGAT
ACCAAATACTGTTCTTCTAGTGTAGCCGTAGTTAGGCCACCACTTCAAGAACTCTGTAGCACCGCCTACA
TACCTCGCTCTGCTAATCCTGTTACCAGTGGCTGCTGCCAGTGGCGATAAGTCGTGTCTTACCGGGTTGG
ACTCAAGACGATAGTTACCGGATAAGGCGCAGCGGTCGGGCTGAACGGGGGGTTCGTGCACACAGCCCAG
CTTGGAGCGAACGACCTACACCGAACTGAGATACCTACAGCGTGAGCTATGAGAAAGCGCCACGCTTCCC
GAAGGGAGAAAGGCGGACAGGTATCCGGTAAGCGGCAGGGTCGGAACAGGAGAGCGCACGAGGGAGCTTC
CAGGGGGAAACGCCTGGTATCTTTATAGTCCTGTCGGGTTTCGCCACCTCTGACTTGAGCGTCGATTTTT
GTGATGCTCGTCAGGGGGGCGGAGCCTATG
